Addgene plasmid #136511: iLID-mRuby3-iTrkB
Purpose: Mammalian expression of iLID fused to mRuby3 and intracellular signaling domain of TrkB (aa 455-822)
Depositing lab: Bianxiao Cui. Depositing organization: Stanford University. Publication: Construction of Light-Activated Neurotrophin Receptors Using the Improved Light-Induced Dimerizer (iLID). Hope JM, Liu A, Calvin GJ, Cui B. J Mol Biol. 2020 Jun 12;432(13):3739-3748. doi: 10.1016/j.jmb.2020.04.018. Epub 2020 Apr 23. PubMed 32335036.
Backbone
  Vector backbone: pEGFP N1
  Backbone size w/o insert (bp): 3900
  Total vector size (bp): 6300
  Vector type: Mammalian Expression
Growth in bacteria
  Bacterial resistance: Kanamycin, 50 μg/mL
  Growth temperature: 37°C
  Growth strain: DH5alpha
  Copy number: Unknown
Gene/Insert
  Gene/Insert name: iLID mRuby3 iTrkB (alt name: TrkB)
  Species: H. sapiens (human); Avena sativa
  Insert size (bp): 2350
  Promoter: CMV
  Cloning method: Gibson Cloning
  Sequencing primers: 5′ CMV forward
Resource information
  A portion of this plasmid was derived from a plasmid made by: iLID received from lab of Brian Kuhlman via Addgene (60411)
Terms and licenses: Academic/Nonprofit Terms; Industry Terms: Not Available to Industry
How to cite: iLID-mRuby3-iTrkB was a gift from Bianxiao Cui (Addgene plasmid # 136511 ; http://n2t.net/addgene:136511 ; RRID:Addgene_136511)
