[The description below was written by a language model from this plasmid's Addgene catalogue record and pLannotate feature annotations shown in this document.]
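Description:
iLID-mRuby3-iTrkB is a mammalian expression plasmid of about 6.3 kb built on the pEGFP-N1 backbone. It is propagated in E. coli through a high-copy ColE1/pUC-type origin and selected with kanamycin. The NeoR/KanR aminoglycoside phosphotransferase gene sits behind tandem bacterial (bla) and SV40 early promoters and ends in an HSV TK polyadenylation signal, so the same marker can in principle support G418 selection in mammalian cells. An f1 origin is also present. Short annotated fragments of ble, a bGH poly(A) signal and SV40 large T antigen appear to be backbone remnants or partial matches rather than functional parts.

The payload is a single fusion open reading frame of roughly 2.35 kb, assembled by Gibson cloning. It is driven by the CMV immediate-early enhancer and promoter and terminated by the SV40 poly(A) signal. From N- to C-terminus it encodes iLID, the red fluorescent protein mRuby3, and the intracellular signalling domain of human TrkB (NTRK2, residues 455–822), which contains the tyrosine kinase region but lacks the ligand-binding extracellular portion. iLID is the improved light-induced dimerizer based on the Avena sativa LOV2 domain. The automated annotation labels this region "miniSOG", most likely because both are related flavin-binding LOV domains; the catalogue entry identifies it as iLID.

Under blue light, iLID exposes a peptide that binds its SspB partner, which would have to be supplied from a separate construct not described in this record. The plasmid is intended as one component of a light-activated neurotrophin receptor system, allowing optical control of TrkB signalling without BDNF, with mRuby3 reporting expression and localisation of the fusion.
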