Features (pLannotate 1.2.2; 16 found; start..end, strand, type, name):
     61..364     +  enhancer       CMV enhancer: human cytomegalovirus immediate early enhancer
    365..568     +  promoter       CMV promoter: human cytomegalovirus (CMV) immediate early promoter
    591..634     +  misc_feature   MCS (fragment): multiple cloning site
    668..985     +  CDS            miniSOG: miniSOG is a basic (constitutively fluorescent) cyan fluorescent protein published in 2011, derived from Arabidopsis thaliana. It requires the cofactor flavin for fluorescence.
   1127..1837    +  CDS            mRuby3: mRuby3 is a basic (constitutively fluorescent) red fluorescent protein published in 2016, derived from Entacmaea quadricolor. It has low acid sensitivity.
   1868..2971    +  CDS            NTRK2 (fragment): NTRK2_HUMAN - Also known as TRKB. Experimental evidence at protein level: Swiss-Prot protein existence level 1. Receptor tyrosine kinase involved in the development and the maturation of the central and the peripheral nervous systems through regulation of neuron survival, proliferation, migration, differentiation, and synapse formation and plasticity (By similarity). Receptor for BDNF/brain-derived neurotrophic factor and NTF4/neurotrophin-4. Alternatively can also bind NTF3/neurotrophin-3 which is less efficient in activating the receptor but regulates neuron survival through NTRK2 (PubMed:75
   2992..3075    +  CDS            large T antigen (fragment): large T antigen from SV40 (simian virus 40)
   3098..3219    +  polyA_signal   SV40 poly(A) signal: SV40 polyadenylation signal
   3253..3681    -  rep_origin     f1 ori (sequence partly withheld): f1 bacteriophage origin of replication; arrow indicates direction of (+) strand synthesis
   3708..3812    +  promoter       AmpR promoter: bla
   3814..4171    +  promoter       SV40 promoter: SV40 enhancer and early promoter
   4206..5000    +  CDS            NeoR/KanR: aminoglycoside phosphotransferase from Tn5; aph(3')-II (or nptII); confers resistance to neomycin, kanamycin, and G418 (Geneticin®)
   5021..5173    +  CDS            ble (fragment): BLE_KLEPN - Experimental evidence at protein level: Swiss-Prot protein existence level 1. Binding protein with a strong affinity to the bleomycin family of antibiotics. Binds to CL990; an antimitotic-antibiotic compound. From Klebsiella pneumoniae.
   5232..5279    +  polyA_signal   HSV TK poly(A) signal: herpes simplex virus thymidine kinase polyadenylation signal (Cole and Stacy, 1985)
   5370..5386    -  polyA_signal   bGH poly(A) signal (fragment): bovine growth hormone polyadenylation signal
   5608..6196    +  rep_origin     ori: high-copy-number ColE1/pMB1/pBR322/pUC origin of replication
>Addgene plasmid #136511 | iLID-mRuby3-iTrkB | addgene full sequence | sequence record 271003 | Addgene NGS Result
TAGTTATTAATAGTAATCAATTACGGGGTCATTAGTTCATAGCCCATATGTGGAGTTCCGCGTTACATAA
CTTACGGTAAATGGCCCGCCTGGCTGACCGCCCAACGACCCCCGCCCATTGACGTCAATAATGACGTATG
TTCCCATAGTAACGCCAATAGGGACTTTCCATTGACGTCAATGGGTGGAGTATTTACGGTAAACTGCCCA
CTTGGCAGTACATCAAGTGTATCATATGCCAAGTACGCCCCCTATTGACGTCAATGACGGTAAATGGCCC
GCCTGGCATTATGCCCAGTACATGACCTTATGGGACTTTCCTACTTGGCAGTACATCTACGTATTAGTCA
TCGCTATTACCATGGTGATGCGGTTTTGGCAGTACATCAATGGGCGTGGATAGCGGTTTGACTCACGGGG
ATTTCCAAGTCTCCACCCCATTGACGTCAATGGGAGTTTGTTTTGGCACCAAAATCAACGGGACTTTCCA
AAATGTCGTAACAACTCCGCCCCATTGACGCAAATGGGCGGTAGGCGTGTACGGTGGGAGGTCTATATAA
GCAGAGCTGGTTTAGTGAACCGTCAGATCCGCTAGCGCTACCGGACTCAGATCTCGAGCTCAAGCTTCGA
ATTCATGGGGGAGTTTCTGGCAACCACACTGGAACGGATCGAGAAAAATTTCGTGATTACTGATCCGAGA
CTGCCTGACAACCCAATCATTTTTGCGAGCGATTCCTTCCTGCAGCTGACAGAATATTCTCGGGAAGAGA
TCCTGGGGCGCAATTGCCGTTTTCTGCAGGGACCCGAGACAGACCGTGCCACTGTTCGGAAAATCAGAGA
TGCTATTGACAACCAGACTGAAGTGACCGTTCAGCTGATCAATTATACCAAGAGCGGCAAGAAGTTCTGG
AACGTGTTCCACCTGCAGCCGATGCGCGATTATAAGGGCGACGTCCAGTACTTCATTGGCGTGCAGCTGG
ATGGCACCGAACGTCTTCATGGCGCCGCTGAGCGTGAGGCGGTCTGCCTGATCAAAAAGACAGCCTTTCA
GATTGCTGAGGCAGCGAACGACGAAAATTACTTTGGAAGCGGGAGTGGGAGCCCCCGGGATCCACCGGTC
GCCACCATGGTGTCTAAGGGCGAAGAGCTGATCAAGGAAAATATGCGTATGAAGGTGGTCATGGAAGGTT
CGGTCAACGGCCACCAATTCAAATGCACAGGTGAAGGAGAAGGCAGACCGTACGAGGGAGTGCAAACCAT
GAGGATCAAAGTCATCGAGGGAGGACCCCTGCCATTTGCCTTTGACATTCTTGCCACGTCGTTCATGTAT
GGCAGCCGTACCTTTATCAAGTACCCGGCCGACATCCCTGATTTCTTTAAACAGTCCTTTCCTGAGGGTT
TTACTTGGGAAAGAGTTACGAGATACGAAGATGGTGGAGTCGTCACCGTCACGCAGGACACCAGCCTTGA
GGATGGCGAGCTCGTCTACAACGTCAAGGTCAGAGGGGTAAACTTTCCCTCCAATGGTCCCGTGATGCAG
AAGAAGACCAAGGGTTGGGAGCCTAATACAGAGATGATGTATCCAGCAGATGGTGGTCTGAGAGGATACA
CTGACATCGCACTGAAAGTTGATGGTGGTGGCCATCTGCACTGCAACTTCGTGACAACTTACAGGTCAAA
AAAGACCGTCGGGAACATCAAGATGCCCGGTGTCCATGCCGTTGATCACCGCCTGGAAAGGATCGAGGAG
AGTGACAATGAAACCTACGTAGTGCAAAGAGAAGTGGCAGTTGCCAAATACAGCAACCTTGGTGGTGGCA
TGGACGAGCTGTACAAGTCCGGACTCAGATCTGGAGGCTCCGGAGGCAAGTTGGCGAGACATTCCAAGTT
TGGCATGAAAGGCCCAGCCTCCGTTATCAGCAATGATGATGACTCTGCCAGCCCACTCCATCACATCTCC
AATGGGAGTAACACTCCATCTTCTTCGGAAGGTGGCCCAGATGCTGTCATTATTGGAATGACCAAGATCC
CTGTCATTGAAAATCCCCAGTACTTTGGCATCACCAACAGTCAGCTCAAGCCAGACACATTTGTTCAGCA
CATCAAGCGACATAACATTGTTCTGAAAAGGGAGCTAGGCGAAGGAGCCTTTGGAAAAGTGTTCCTAGCT
GAATGCTATAACCTCTGTCCTGAGCAGGACAAGATCTTGGTGGCAGTGAAGACCCTGAAGGATGCCAGTG
ACAATGCACGCAAGGACTTCCACCGTGAGGCCGAGCTCCTGACCAACCTCCAGCATGAGCACATCGTCAA
GTTCTATGGCGTCTGCGTGGAGGGCGACCCCCTCATCATGGTCTTTGAGTACATGAAGCATGGGGACCTC
AACAAGTTCCTCAGGGCACACGGCCCTGATGCCGTGCTGATGGCTGAGGGCAACCCGCCCACGGAACTGA
CGCAGTCGCAGATGCTGCATATAGCCCAGCAGATCGCCGCGGGCATGGTCTACCTGGCGTCCCAGCACTT
CGTGCACCGCGATTTGGCCACCAGGAACTGCCTGGTCGGGGAGAACTTGCTGGTGAAAATCGGGGACTTT
GGGATGTCCCGGGACGTGTACAGCACTGACTACTACAGGGTCGGTGGCCACACAATGCTGCCCATTCGCT
GGATGCCTCCAGAGAGCATCATGTACAGGAAATTCACGACGGAAAGCGACGTCTGGAGCCTGGGGGTCGT
GTTGTGGGAGATTTTCACCTATGGCAAACAGCCCTGGTACCAGCTGTCAAACAATGAGGTGATAGAGTGT
ATCACTCAGGGCCGAGTCCTGCAGCGACCCCGCACGTGCCCCCAGGAGGTGTATGAGCTGATGCTGGGGT
GCTGGCAGCGAGAGCCCCACATGAGGAAGAACATCAAGGGCATCCATACCCTCCTTCAGAACTTGGCCAA
GGCATCTCCGGTCTACCTGGACATCCTAGGCTAGAAGCGGCCGCGACTCTAGATCATAATCAGCCATACC
ACATTTGTAGAGGTTTTACTTGCTTTAAAAAACCTCCCACACCTCCCCCTGAACCTGAAACATAAAATGA
ATGCAATTGTTGTTGTTAACTTGTTTATTGCAGCTTATAATGGTTACAAATAAAGCAATAGCATCACAAA
TTTCACAAATAAAGCATTTTTTTCACTGCATTCTAGTTGTGGTTTGTCCAAACTCATCAATGTATCTTAA
GGCGTAAATTGTAAGCGTTAATATTTTGTTAAAATTCGCGTTAAATTTTTGTTAAATCAGCTCATTTTTT
AACCAATAGGCCGAAATCGGCAAAATCCCTTATAAATCAAAAGAATAGACCGAGATAGGGT
[37 nt withheld, positions 3352-3388]
AAAGAACGTGGACTCCAACGTCAAAGG
[49 nt withheld, positions 3416-3464]
T
[91 nt withheld, positions 3466-3556]
G
[124 nt withheld, positions 3558-3681]
CAGGTGGCACTTTTCGGGGAAATGTGCGCGGAACCCCTATTTGTTTATTTTTCTAAATACATTCAAATAT
GTATCCGCTCATGAGACAATAACCCTGATAAATGCTTCAATAATATTGAAAAAGGAAGAGTCCTGAGGCG
GAAAGAACCAGCTGTGGAATGTGTGTCAGTTAGGGTGTGGAAAGTCCCCAGGCTCCCCAGCAGGCAGAAG
TATGCAAAGCATGCATCTCAATTAGTCAGCAACCAGGTGTGGAAAGTCCCCAGGCTCCCCAGCAGGCAGA
AGTATGCAAAGCATGCATCTCAATTAGTCAGCAACCATAGTCCCGCCCCTAACTCCGCCCATCCCGCCCC
TAACTCCGCCCAGTTCCGCCCATTCTCCGCCCCATGGCTGACTAATTTTTTTTATTTATGCAGAGGCCGA
GGCCGCCTCGGCCTCTGAGCTATTCCAGAAGTAGTGAGGAGGCTTTTTTGGAGGCCTAGGCTTTTGCAAA
GATCGATCAAGAGACAGGATGAGGATCGTTTCGCATGATTGAACAAGATGGATTGCACGCAGGTTCTCCG
GCCGCTTGGGTGGAGAGGCTATTCGGCTATGACTGGGCACAACAGACAATCGGCTGCTCTGATGCCGCCG
TGTTCCGGCTGTCAGCGCAGGGGCGCCCGGTTCTTTTTGTCAAGACCGACCTGTCCGGTGCCCTGAATGA
ACTGCAAGACGAGGCAGCGCGGCTATCGTGGCTGGCCACGACGGGCGTTCCTTGCGCAGCTGTGCTCGAC
GTTGTCACTGAAGCGGGAAGGGACTGGCTGCTATTGGGCGAAGTGCCGGGGCAGGATCTCCTGTCATCTC
ACCTTGCTCCTGCCGAGAAAGTATCCATCATGGCTGATGCAATGCGGCGGCTGCATACGCTTGATCCGGC
TACCTGCCCATTCGACCACCAAGCGAAACATCGCATCGAGCGAGCACGTACTCGGATGGAAGCCGGTCTT
GTCGATCAGGATGATCTGGACGAAGAGCATCAGGGGCTCGCGCCAGCCGAACTGTTCGCCAGGCTCAAGG
CGAGCATGCCCGACGGCGAGGATCTCGTCGTGACCCATGGCGATGCCTGCTTGCCGAATATCATGGTGGA
AAATGGCCGCTTTTCTGGATTCATCGACTGTGGCCGGCTGGGTGTGGCGGACCGCTATCAGGACATAGCG
TTGGCTACCCGTGATATTGCTGAAGAGCTTGGCGGCGAATGGGCTGACCGCTTCCTCGTGCTTTACGGTA
TCGCCGCTCCCGATTCGCAGCGCATCGCCTTCTATCGCCTTCTTGACGAGTTCTTCTGAGCGGGACTCTG
GGGTTCGAAATGACCGACCAAGCGACGCCCAACCTGCCATCACGAGATTTCGATTCCACCGCCGCCTTCT
ATGAAAGGTTGGGCTTCGGAATCGTTTTCCGGGACGCCGGCTGGATGATCCTCCAGCGCGGGGATCTCAT
GCTGGAGTTCTTCGCCCACCCTAGGGGGAGGCTAACTGAAACACGGAAGGAGACAATACCGGAAGGAACC
CGCGCTATGACGGCAATAAAAAGACAGAATAAAACGCACGGTGTTGGGTCGTTTGTTCATAAACGCGGGG
TTCGGTCCCAGGGCTGGCACTCTGTCGATACCCCACCGAGACCCCATTGGGGCCAATACGCCCGCGTTTC
TTCCTTTTCCCCACCCCACCCCCCAAGTTCGGGTGAAGGCCCAGGGCTCGCAGCCAACGTCGGGGCGGCA
GGCCCTGCCATAGCCTCAGGTTACTCATATATACTTTAGATTGATTTAAAACTTCATTTTTAATTTAAAA
GGATCTAGGTGAAGATCCTTTTTGATAATCTCATGACCAAAATCCCTTAACGTGAGTTTTCGTTCCACTG
AGCGTCAGACCCCGTAGAAAAGATCAAAGGATCTTCTTGAGATCCTTTTTTTCTGCGCGTAATCTGCTGC
TTGCAAACAAAAAAACCACCGCTACCAGCGGTGGTTTGTTTGCCGGATCAAGAGCTACCAACTCTTTTTC
CGAAGGTAACTGGCTTCAGCAGAGCGCAGATACCAAATACTGTTCTTCTAGTGTAGCCGTAGTTAGGCCA
CCACTTCAAGAACTCTGTAGCACCGCCTACATACCTCGCTCTGCTAATCCTGTTACCAGTGGCTGCTGCC
AGTGGCGATAAGTCGTGTCTTACCGGGTTGGACTCAAGACGATAGTTACCGGATAAGGCGCAGCGGTCGG
GCTGAACGGGGGGTTCGTGCACACAGCCCAGCTTGGAGCGAACGACCTACACCGAACTGAGATACCTACA
GCGTGAGCTATGAGAAAGCGCCACGCTTCCCGAAGGGAGAAAGGCGGACAGGTATCCGGTAAGCGGCAGG
GTCGGAACAGGAGAGCGCACGAGGGAGCTTCCAGGGGGAAACGCCTGGTATCTTTATAGTCCTGTCGGGT
TTCGCCACCTCTGACTTGAGCGTCGATTTTTGTGATGCTCGTCAGGGGGGCGGAGCCTATGGAAAAACGC
CAGCAACGCGGCCTTTTTACGGTTCCTGGCCTTTTGCTGGCCTTTTGCTCACATGTTCTTTCCTGCGTTA
TCCCCTGATTCTGTGGATAACCGTATTACCGCCATGCAT
